Addgene plasmid #131898: pDONR221_SLC15A3
Purpose: Gateway entry clone with codon-optimized ORF sequence for subcloning into custom expression vectors
Depositing lab: RESOLUTE Consortium & Giulio Superti-Furga. Depositing organization: CeMM Research Center for Molecular Medicine. Publication: The RESOLUTE consortium: unlocking SLC transporters for drug discovery. Superti-Furga G, Lackner D, Wiedmer T, Ingles-Prieto A, Barbosa B, Girardi E, Goldmann U, Gurtl B, Klavins K, Klimek C, Lindinger S, Lineiro-Retes E, Muller AC, Onstein S, Redinger G, Reil D, Sedlyarov V, Wolf G, Crawford M, Everley R, ... Steppan CM. Nat Rev Drug Discov. 2020 Jul;19(7):429-430. doi: 10.1038/d41573-020-00056-6. PubMed 32265506.
Backbone
  Vector backbone: pDONR221
  Backbone manufacturer: Thermo Fisher Scientific
  Backbone size w/o insert (bp): 2550
  Vector type: Mammalian Expression
Growth in bacteria
  Bacterial resistance: Kanamycin, 50 μg/mL
  Growth temperature: 37°C
  Growth strain: Stbl3
  Copy number: High Copy
Gene/Insert
  Gene/Insert name: SLC15A3 (alt name: PHT2, hPTR3)
  Species: H. sapiens (human)
  Insert size (bp): 1743
  Entrez Gene: SLC15A3 (a.k.a. OCTP, PHT2, PTR3)
  Cloning method: Gateway Cloning
  Sequencing primers: 5′ M13-fwd; 3′ M13-rev
Terms and licenses: Academic/Nonprofit Terms; Industry Terms
Depositor comments: For more information on the full Resolute plasmid collection, please see www.addgene.org/depositor-collections/re-solute/. Please provide your feedback on this plasmid to the RESOLUTE consortium by filling out their RESOLUTE repository feedback form: https://forms.office.com/Pages/ResponsePage.aspx?id=0e05yklzmkS7rjFGQL4N7z4feCLQvEJAmVcOCM_u885UN1JJRko0Ukg4TVQwNTZLOUxPQVJWT1NHUCQlQCN0PWcu
How to cite: pDONR221_SLC15A3 was a gift from RESOLUTE Consortium & Giulio Superti-Furga (Addgene plasmid # 131898 ; http://n2t.net/addgene:131898 ; RRID:Addgene_131898)
