[The description below was written by a language model from this plasmid's Addgene catalogue record and pLannotate feature annotations shown in this document.]
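Description:
pDONR221_SLC15A3 is a Gateway entry clone built on the pDONR221 backbone, carrying a codon-optimized open reading frame for human SLC15A3 (also known as PHT2, PTR3 or OCTP), a member of the solute carrier family. The sequenced plasmid is about 4.3 kb. It is maintained in E. coli through a high-copy ColE1/pUC-type origin of replication and selected with kanamycin via an aminoglycoside phosphotransferase (KanR) gene. Although the catalogue lists the vector type as mammalian expression, the feature table shows no eukaryotic promoter or polyadenylation signal, so the plasmid serves as a shuttle for the ORF rather than as an expression construct.

The 1,743 bp SLC15A3 coding sequence sits between attL1 and attL2, the recombination sites produced when an insert is captured in a pDONR vector. These sites allow directional, in-frame transfer of the ORF into any attR-containing destination vector by an LR Clonase reaction, where promoters, tags or reporters supplied by the destination vector determine how the transporter is expressed. Upstream of attL1 lie the rrnB T1 and T2 transcription terminators, which shield the insert from read-through transcription in bacteria. A T7 promoter lies just beyond attL2, and short lacI and lacZα fragments are backbone remnants with no evident functional role. M13 forward and reverse primer sites flank the cassette for sequence verification. No tags on the ORF are annotated, and the record does not state whether a stop codon is present. The clone is part of a large consortium collection of SLC transporter ORFs intended for subcloning into custom expression vectors for transporter research and drug discovery.
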