Features (pLannotate 1.2.2; 10 found; start..end, strand, type, name):
    121..213     +  CDS            lacI (fragment): lac repressor; lacI; The lac repressor binds to the lac operator to inhibit transcription in E. coli. This inhibition can be relieved by adding lactose or isopropyl-β-D-thiogalactopyranoside (IPTG).
    268..295     -  terminator     rrnB T2 terminator: transcription terminator T2 from the E. coli rrnB gene
    427..470     +  terminator     rrnB T1 terminator: Escherichia coli rrnB; transcription terminator T1 from the E. coli rrnB gene
    517..553     -  CDS            lacZα (fragment): LacZα fragment of β-galactosidase; lacZ fragment
    569..668     +  protein_bind   attL1: mutant version of attL; recombination site for the Gateway® LR reaction LR Clonase™
    674..2416    +  CDS            SLC15A3: S15A3_HUMAN - Also known as OCTP From Homo sapiens (Human).
   2418..2517    -  protein_bind   attL2: mutant version of attL; recombination site for the Gateway® LR reaction LR Clonase™
   2535..2553    -  promoter       T7 promoter: promoter for bacteriophage T7 RNA polymerase
   2687..3496    +  CDS            KanR: aminoglycoside phosphotransferase; aph(3')-Ia; confers resistance to kanamycin in bacteria or G418 (Geneticin®) in eukaryotes
   3643..4231    +  rep_origin     ori: high-copy-number ColE1/pMB1/pBR322/pUC origin of replication
>Addgene plasmid #131898 | pDONR221_SLC15A3 | addgene full sequence | sequence record 259223 | Addgene NGS Result
CTTTCCTGCGTTATCCCCTGATTCTGTGGATAACCGTATTACCGCCTTTGAGTGAGCTGATACCGCTCGC
CGCAGCCGAACGACCGAGCGCAGCGAGTCAGTGAGCGAGGAAGCGGAAGAGCGCCCAATACGCAAACCGC
CTCTCCCCGCGCGTTGGCCGATTCATTAATGCAGCTGGCACGACAGGTTTCCCGACTGGAAAGCGGGCAG
TGAGCGCAACGCAATTAATACGCGTACCGCTAGCCAGGAAGAGTTTGTAGAAACGCAAAAAGGCCATCCG
TCAGGATGGCCTTCTGCTTAGTTTGATGCCTGGCAGTTTATGGCGGGCGTCCTGCCCGCCACCCTCCGGG
CCGTTGCTTCACAACGTTCAAATCCGCTCCCGGCGGATTTGTCCTACTCAGGAGAGCGTTCACCGACAAA
CAACAGATAAAACGAAAGGCCCAGTCTTCCGACTGAGCCTTTCGTTTTATTTGATGCCTGGCAGTTCCCT
ACTCTCGCGTTAACGCTAGCATGGATGTTTTCCCAGTCACGACGTTGTAAAACGACGGCCAGTCTTAAGC
TCGGGCCCCAAATAATGATTTTATTTTGACTGATAGTGACCTGTTCGTTGCAACACATTGATGAGCAATG
CTTTTTTATAATGCCAACTTTGTACAAAAAAGCAGGCTCCACCATGCCAGCCCCCAGGGCCCGCGAGCAG
CCAAGGGTGCCCGGCGAGCGCCAGCCTCTGCTGCCAAGGGGCGCCCGCGGCCCACGGAGATGGAGGAGGG
CAGCAGGAGCAGCCGTGCTGCTGGTGGAGATGCTGGAGAGGGCAGCCTTCTTTGGCGTGACAGCCAACCT
GGTGCTGTACCTGAATTCTACAAATTTCAATTGGACAGGCGAACAGGCAACCAGAGCCGCCCTGGTGTTT
CTGGGAGCAAGCTATCTGCTGGCACCTGTGGGAGGATGGCTGGCAGACGTGTACCTGGGCCGGTATAGAG
CCGTGGCCCTGTCTCTGCTGCTGTACCTGGCAGCAAGCGGACTGCTGCCAGCAACCGCCTTCCCTGACGG
CAGGAGCTCCTTTTGCGGCGAGATGCCAGCATCCCCTCTGGGACCAGCATGCCCATCTGCCGGATGTCCT
CGCTCTAGCCCTAGCCCATACTGTGCCCCAGTGCTGTATGCAGGACTGCTGCTGCTGGGACTGGCAGCAT
CCTCTGTGCGGTCTAACCTGACAAGCTTCGGCGCCGACCAGGTCATGGATCTGGGCAGAGACGCCACCCG
GAGATTCTTTAACTGGTTTTACTGGAGCATCAATCTGGGAGCCGTGCTGTCCCTGCTGGTGGTGGCCTTC
ATCCAGCAGAATATCTCCTTTCTGCTGGGCTATTCTATCCCAGTGGGCTGCGTGGGCCTGGCCTTCTTTA
TCTTCCTGTTTGCCACACCCGTGTTCATCACCAAGCCCCCTATGGGCTCCCAGGTGAGCTCCATGCTGAA
GCTGGCCCTGCAGAACTGCTGTCCCCAGCTGTGGCAGAGGCACTCTGCCAGGGATAGGCAGTGTGCACGG
GTGCTGGCAGACGAGAGAAGCCCACAGCCTGGAGCATCCCCTCAGGAGGATATCGCCAATTTTCAGGTGC
TGGTGAAGATCCTGCCAGTGATGGTGACACTGGTGCCCTACTGGATGGTGTATTTCCAGATGCAGAGCAC
CTACGTGCTGCAGGGCCTGCACCTGCACATCCCTAACATCTTTCCTGCCAACCCAGCCAATATCTCCGTG
GCCCTGAGGGCACAGGGATCTAGCTATACAATCCCAGAGGCCTGGCTGCTGCTGGCCAATGTGGTGGTGG
TGCTGATCCTGGTGCCCCTGAAGGATAGGCTGATCGACCCTCTGCTGCTGAGGTGCAAGCTGCTGCCAAG
CGCCCTGCAGAAGATGGCACTGGGCATGTTCTTTGGCTTCACATCCGTGATCGTGGCAGGCGTGCTGGAG
ATGGAGCGGCTGCACTACATCCACCACAACGAGACCGTGTCCCAGCAGATCGGCGAGGTGCTGTACAATG
CCGCCCCACTGTCTATCTGGTGGCAGATCCCCCAGTATCTGCTGATCGGCATCAGCGAGATCTTCGCCTC
CATCCCCGGCCTGGAGTTTGCCTATTCTGAGGCCCCTAGAAGCATGCAGGGCGCCATCATGGGCATCTTC
TTTTGTCTGTCCGGAGTGGGATCTCTGCTGGGATCCTCTCTGGTGGCCCTGCTGTCCCTGCCTGGAGGAT
GGCTGCACTGCCCAAAGGATTTCGGCAACATCAACAATTGTAGGATGGACCTGTACTTCTTTCTGCTGGC
AGGAATCCAGGCAGTGACCGCCCTGCTGTTCGTGTGGATCGCAGGCCGGTATGAGAGAGCATCTCAGGGA
CCAGCAAGCCACTCCCGCTTTAGCCGGGACAGAGGCGACCCAGCTTTCTTGTACAAAGTTGGCATTATAA
GAAAGCATTGCTTATCAATTTGTTGCAACGAACAGGTCACTATCAGTCAAAATAAAATCATTATTTGCCA
TCCAGCTGATATCCCCTATAGTGAGTCGTATTACATGGTCATAGCTGTTTCCTGGCAGCTCTGGCCCGTG
TCTCAAAATCTCTGATGTTACATTGCACAAGATAAAAATATATCATCATGAACAATAAAACTGTCTGCTT
ACATAAACAGTAATACAAGGGGTGTTATGAGCCATATTCAACGGGAAACGTCGAGGCCGCGATTAAATTC
CAACATGGATGCTGATTTATATGGGTATAAATGGGCTCGCGATAATGTCGGGCAATCAGGTGCGACAATC
TATCGCTTGTATGGGAAGCCCGATGCGCCAGAGTTGTTTCTGAAACATGGCAAAGGTAGCGTTGCCAATG
ATGTTACAGATGAGATGGTCAGACTAAACTGGCTGACGGAATTTATGCCTCTTCCGACCATCAAGCATTT
TATCCGTACTCCTGATGATGCATGGTTACTCACCACTGCGATCCCCGGAAAAACAGCATTCCAGGTATTA
GAAGAATATCCTGATTCAGGTGAAAATATTGTTGATGCGCTGGCAGTGTTCCTGCGCCGGTTGCATTCGA
TTCCTGTTTGTAATTGTCCTTTTAACAGCGATCGCGTATTTCGTCTCGCTCAGGCGCAATCACGAATGAA
TAACGGTTTGGTTGATGCGAGTGATTTTGATGACGAGCGTAATGGCTGGCCTGTTGAACAAGTCTGGAAA
GAAATGCATAAACTTTTGCCATTCTCACCGGATTCAGTCGTCACTCATGGTGATTTCTCACTTGATAACC
TTATTTTTGACGAGGGGAAATTAATAGGTTGTATTGATGTTGGACGAGTCGGAATCGCAGACCGATACCA
GGATCTTGCCATCCTATGGAACTGCCTCGGTGAGTTTTCTCCTTCATTACAGAAACGGCTTTTTCAAAAA
TATGGTATTGATAATCCTGATATGAATAAATTGCAGTTTCATTTGATGCTCGATGAGTTTTTCTAATCAG
AATTGGTTAATTGGTTGTAACACTGGCAGAGCATTACGCTGACTTGACGGGACGGCGCAAGCTCATGACC
AAAATCCCTTAACGTGAGTTACGCGTCGTTCCACTGAGCGTCAGACCCCGTAGAAAAGATCAAAGGATCT
TCTTGAGATCCTTTTTTTCTGCGCGTAATCTGCTGCTTGCAAACAAAAAAACCACCGCTACCAGCGGTGG
TTTGTTTGCCGGATCAAGAGCTACCAACTCTTTTTCCGAAGGTAACTGGCTTCAGCAGAGCGCAGATACC
AAATACTGTTCTTCTAGTGTAGCCGTAGTTAGGCCACCACTTCAAGAACTCTGTAGCACCGCCTACATAC
CTCGCTCTGCTAATCCTGTTACCAGTGGCTGCTGCCAGTGGCGATAAGTCGTGTCTTACCGGGTTGGACT
CAAGACGATAGTTACCGGATAAGGCGCAGCGGTCGGGCTGAACGGGGGGTTCGTGCACACAGCCCAGCTT
GGAGCGAACGACCTACACCGAACTGAGATACCTACAGCGTGAGCTATGAGAAAGCGCCACGCTTCCCGAA
GGGAGAAAGGCGGACAGGTATCCGGTAAGCGGCAGGGTCGGAACAGGAGAGCGCACGAGGGAGCTTCCAG
GGGGAAACGCCTGGTATCTTTATAGTCCTGTCGGGTTTCGCCACCTCTGACTTGAGCGTCGATTTTTGTG
ATGCTCGTCAGGGGGGCGGAGCCTATGGAAAAACGCCAGCAACGCGGCCTTTTTACGGTTCCTGGCCTTT
TGCTGGCCTTTTGCTCACATGTT
