>Addgene plasmid #131898 | pDONR221_SLC15A3 | depositor partial sequence | sequence record 253196 | Codon-optimized ORF of SLC15A3
ATGCCAGCCCCCAGGGCCCGCGAGCAGCCAAGGGTGCCCGGCGAGCGCCAGCCTCTGCTGCCAAGGGGCG
CCCGCGGCCCACGGAGATGGAGGAGGGCAGCAGGAGCAGCCGTGCTGCTGGTGGAGATGCTGGAGAGGGC
AGCCTTCTTTGGCGTGACAGCCAACCTGGTGCTGTACCTGAATTCTACAAATTTCAATTGGACAGGCGAA
CAGGCAACCAGAGCCGCCCTGGTGTTTCTGGGAGCAAGCTATCTGCTGGCACCTGTGGGAGGATGGCTGG
CAGACGTGTACCTGGGCCGGTATAGAGCCGTGGCCCTGTCTCTGCTGCTGTACCTGGCAGCAAGCGGACT
GCTGCCAGCAACCGCCTTCCCTGACGGCAGGAGCTCCTTTTGCGGCGAGATGCCAGCATCCCCTCTGGGA
CCAGCATGCCCATCTGCCGGATGTCCTCGCTCTAGCCCTAGCCCATACTGTGCCCCAGTGCTGTATGCAG
GACTGCTGCTGCTGGGACTGGCAGCATCCTCTGTGCGGTCTAACCTGACAAGCTTCGGCGCCGACCAGGT
CATGGATCTGGGCAGAGACGCCACCCGGAGATTCTTTAACTGGTTTTACTGGAGCATCAATCTGGGAGCC
GTGCTGTCCCTGCTGGTGGTGGCCTTCATCCAGCAGAATATCTCCTTTCTGCTGGGCTATTCTATCCCAG
TGGGCTGCGTGGGCCTGGCCTTCTTTATCTTCCTGTTTGCCACACCCGTGTTCATCACCAAGCCCCCTAT
GGGCTCCCAGGTGAGCTCCATGCTGAAGCTGGCCCTGCAGAACTGCTGTCCCCAGCTGTGGCAGAGGCAC
TCTGCCAGGGATAGGCAGTGTGCACGGGTGCTGGCAGACGAGAGAAGCCCACAGCCTGGAGCATCCCCTC
AGGAGGATATCGCCAATTTTCAGGTGCTGGTGAAGATCCTGCCAGTGATGGTGACACTGGTGCCCTACTG
GATGGTGTATTTCCAGATGCAGAGCACCTACGTGCTGCAGGGCCTGCACCTGCACATCCCTAACATCTTT
CCTGCCAACCCAGCCAATATCTCCGTGGCCCTGAGGGCACAGGGATCTAGCTATACAATCCCAGAGGCCT
GGCTGCTGCTGGCCAATGTGGTGGTGGTGCTGATCCTGGTGCCCCTGAAGGATAGGCTGATCGACCCTCT
GCTGCTGAGGTGCAAGCTGCTGCCAAGCGCCCTGCAGAAGATGGCACTGGGCATGTTCTTTGGCTTCACA
TCCGTGATCGTGGCAGGCGTGCTGGAGATGGAGCGGCTGCACTACATCCACCACAACGAGACCGTGTCCC
AGCAGATCGGCGAGGTGCTGTACAATGCCGCCCCACTGTCTATCTGGTGGCAGATCCCCCAGTATCTGCT
GATCGGCATCAGCGAGATCTTCGCCTCCATCCCCGGCCTGGAGTTTGCCTATTCTGAGGCCCCTAGAAGC
ATGCAGGGCGCCATCATGGGCATCTTCTTTTGTCTGTCCGGAGTGGGATCTCTGCTGGGATCCTCTCTGG
TGGCCCTGCTGTCCCTGCCTGGAGGATGGCTGCACTGCCCAAAGGATTTCGGCAACATCAACAATTGTAG
GATGGACCTGTACTTCTTTCTGCTGGCAGGAATCCAGGCAGTGACCGCCCTGCTGTTCGTGTGGATCGCA
GGCCGGTATGAGAGAGCATCTCAGGGACCAGCAAGCCACTCCCGCTTTAGCCGGGACAGAGGC
